Addgene plasmid #69938: pSCKbreak12
Purpose: pSTC2,cisRaj12-sfGFP, KanR
Depositing lab: Alfonso Jaramillo. Depositing organization: University of Warwick. Publication: Dynamic signal processing by ribozyme-mediated RNA circuits to control gene expression. Shen S, Rodrigo G, Prakash S, Majer E, Landrain TE, Kirov B, Daros JA, Jaramillo A. Nucleic Acids Res. 2015 May 26;43(10):5158-70. doi: 10.1093/nar/gkv287. Epub 2015 Apr 27. PubMed 25916845.
Backbone
  Vector backbone: pSTC2
  Backbone size w/o insert (bp): 33764655
  Vector type: Bacterial Expression, Synthetic Biology
Growth in bacteria
  Bacterial resistance: Kanamycin, 50 μg/mL
  Growth temperature: 37°C
  Growth strain: Top10
  Copy number: Low Copy
Gene/Insert
  Gene/Insert name: CisRaj12-sfGFP
  Species: Synthetic
  Insert size (bp): 1278
  Cloning method: Restriction Enzyme; 5′ cloning site EcoRI (not destroyed); 3′ cloning site PstI (unknown if destroyed)
  Sequencing primers: 5′ tgccacctgacgtctaagaa; 3′ gctcactcaaaggcggtaat
Terms and licenses: Academic/Nonprofit Terms; Industry Terms: Not Available to Industry
Depositor comments: Please check Genbank file for complete sequence annotation.
How to cite: pSCKbreak12 was a gift from Alfonso Jaramillo (Addgene plasmid # 69938 ; http://n2t.net/addgene:69938 ; RRID:Addgene_69938)
