[The description below was written by a language model from this plasmid's Addgene catalogue record and pLannotate feature annotations shown in this document.]
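Description:
pSCKbreak12 is a low-copy bacterial expression plasmid for synthetic biology work in E. coli, built on the pSTC2 backbone. The sequence record is 4,655 nt; the catalogue's backbone size field is implausibly large and appears to be a data-entry error. The plasmid replicates from the pSC101 origin, which depends on the plasmid-encoded Rep101 (RepA) protein and accounts for the low copy number. Selection is by kanamycin through an aminoglycoside phosphotransferase (KanR) gene.

The payload is a synthetic insert of about 1.3 kb named CisRaj12-sfGFP, cloned between EcoRI and PstI sites. In the annotated sequence, superfolder GFP is the only reporter coding sequence and is followed by the bidirectional tonB terminator. Upstream lie a lac operator, a forward-oriented J23119 constitutive promoter and, on the opposite strand, a fragment of the PLtetO-1 promoter next to a terminator fragment. This suggests divergent transcription units, one of them potentially responsive to TetR or LacI control. The automated feature table does not annotate the cisRaj12 element itself. Judging from its name and the associated work on ribozyme-mediated RNA circuits, it is presumably a cis-acting regulatory RNA leader placed in the unannotated stretch ahead of sfGFP, so that fluorescence reports the state of the RNA switch. The record does not spell out the mechanism, and the depositor points to the full GenBank file for complete annotation. Several further terminators (lambda t0, his operon, T3Te and other fragments) flank the modules and insulate the expression cassette from the replication and resistance functions. The construct serves as a fluorescent reporter component for characterising engineered RNA-based regulation of gene expression in bacteria.
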