Features (pLannotate 1.2.2; 13 found; start..end, strand, type, name):
     13..41      -  terminator     bacterial terminator (fragment): putative bacterial transcription terminator
     73..126     -  promoter       PLtetO-1 promoter (fragment): modified phage lambda PL promoter with tet operator sites (Lutz and Bujard, 1997)
    139..173     +  promoter       J23119 promoter: bacterial promoter (Registry of Standard Biological Parts BBa J23119)
    428..444     +  protein_bind   lac operator: The lac repressor binds to the lac operator to inhibit transcription in E. coli. This inhibition can be relieved by adding lactose or isopropyl-β-D-thiogalactopyranoside (IPTG). lac repressor encoded by lacI
    518..1228    +  CDS            superfolder GFP: GFP variant that folds robustly even when fused to poorly folded proteins (Pédelacq et al., 2006)
   1315..1346    +  terminator     tonB terminator: bidirectional E. coli tonB-P14 transcription terminator
   1393..1433    -  terminator     bacterial terminator (fragment): putative bacterial transcription terminator
   1445..2260    -  CDS            KanR: aminoglycoside phosphotransferase confers resistance to kanamycin in bacteria or G418 (Geneticin®) in eukaryotes
   2618..3568    -  CDS            Rep101: RepA protein needed for replication with the pSC101 origin; rep101
   3616..3838    -  rep_origin     pSC101 ori: low-copy replication origin that requires the Rep101 protein
   4330..4424    -  terminator     lambda t0 terminator: transcription terminator from phage lambda
   4461..4520    +  terminator     his operon terminator: This putative transcriptin terminator from the E. coli his operon has a 2-bp deletion introduced during synthesis. Its efficiency has not been determined.
   4580..4609    -  terminator     T3Te terminator: phage T3 early transcription terminator
>Addgene plasmid #69938 | pSCKbreak12 | depositor full sequence | sequence record 124987 | pSCKbreak12
GAATTCTCTAGAAAAAAAAATCCTTAGCTTTCGCTAAGGATAGCTCGTCACTGTCCAGGTTCAGGGTTTC
CCGTGCTCAGTATCTCTATCACTGATAGGGATGTCAATCTCTATCACTGATAGGGATCTAGAATCGATTT
GACAGCTAGCTCAGTCCTAGGTATAATGCTAGCGGCGCTGCCTTCGGGCGACCCTGATGAGCTTGAGTTT
AGCTCGTCACTGTCCAGGTTCAATCAGGCGAAACGGTGAAAGCCGTAGGTTGCCCGACGGGCAGGAAGAA
GGGTTCCTTTGAGCGAATCTAGCGGCACCTCGCTAGGATTTGCTCGAAGGGATTCTGGGCAAAGCCCGCC
GAAAGGCGGGCTTTTCTGTACTAGTCTGCAGGGATCGACGAGAGCATGCATATAAATGTGAGCGGATAAC
ATTGACATTGTGAGCGGATAACAAGATACTGAGCACACCCAGTATCATTCTCTTCTTCCTGCCCACGCGG
AAAGAGGAGAAAGGTGTAATGACTAGTCGTAAAGGCGAAGAGCTGTTCACTGGTGTCGTCCCTATTCTGG
TGGAACTGGATGGTGATGTCAACGGTCATAAGTTTTCCGTGCGTGGCGAGGGTGAAGGTGACGCAACTAA
TGGTAAACTGACGCTGAAGTTCATCTGTACTACTGGTAAACTGCCGGTACCTTGGCCGACTCTGGTAACG
ACGCTGACTTATGGTGTTCAGTGCTTTGCTCGTTATCCGGACCATATGAAGCAGCATGACTTCTTCAAGT
CCGCCATGCCGGAAGGCTATGTGCAGGAACGCACGATTTCCTTTAAGGATGACGGCACGTACAAAACGCG
TGCGGAAGTGAAATTTGAAGGCGATACCCTGGTAAACCGCATTGAGCTGAAAGGCATTGACTTTAAAGAA
GACGGCAATATCCTGGGCCATAAGCTGGAATACAATTTTAACAGCCACAATGTTTACATCACCGCCGATA
AACAAAAAAATGGCATTAAAGCGAATTTTAAAATTCGCCACAACGTGGAGGATGGCAGCGTGCAGCTGGC
TGATCACTACCAGCAAAACACTCCAATCGGTGATGGTCCTGTTCTGCTGCCAGACAATCACTATCTGAGC
ACGCAAAGCGTTCTGTCTAAAGATCCGAACGAGAAACGCGATCATATGGTTCTGCTGGAGTTCGTAACCG
CAGCGGGCATCACGCATGGTATGGATGAACTGTACAAAGCTAGCGCAGCGAACGACGAAAATTACGCCCT
TGCAGCGTAATAACTGCAGGAGTCACTAAGGGTTAGTTAGTTAGATTAGCAGAAAGTCAAAAGCCTCCGA
CCGGAGGCTTTTGACTAAAACTTCCCTTGGGGTTATCATTGGGGCTCACTCAAAGGCGGTAATCAGATAA
AAAAAATCCTTAGCTTTCGCTAAGGATGATTTCTGCTAGTATTATTAGAAAAACTCATCGAGCATCAAAT
GAAACTGCAATTTATTCATATCAGGATTATCAATACCATATTTTTGAAAAAGCCGTTTCTGTAATGAAGG
AGAAAACTCACCGAGGCAGTTCCAAAGAATGGCAAGGTCCTGGTAACGGTCTGCGATTCCGACCCGTCCA
ACATCAATACAACCTATTAATTTCCCCTCGTCAAAAATAAGGTTATCAAGTGAGAAATCACCATGAGTGA
CGACTGAATCCGGTGAGAATGGCAAGAGCTTGTGCATTTCTTTCCAGACTTGTTCAACAGGCCAGCCATT
ACGCTCGTCATCAAAATCACTCGCATCAACCAAACCGTTATTCATGCGTGATTGCGCCTGAGCAAGACGA
AATACACGATCGCTGTTAAAAGGACAATTACAAACAGGAATCGAATGTAACCGGCGCAGGAACACGGCCA
GCGCATCAACAATATTTTCACCTGAATCAGGATATTCTTCTAATACCTGGAAGGCTGTTTTCCCAGGAAT
CGCGGTGGTGAGTAACCACGCATCATCAGGAGTACGGATAAAATGCTTGATGGTCGGGAGAGGCATAAAC
TCCGTCAGCCAGTTGAGACGGACCATCTCATCTGTAACATCATTGGCAACGCTACCTTTGCCATGTTTCA
GAAACAACTCTGGCGCATCGGGCTTCCCATACAAGCGATAGATTGTCGCACCTGATTGCCCGACATTATC
GCGAGCCCATTTATACCCATATAAATCAGCGTCCATGTTGGAGTTTAAGCGCGGACGGGAGCAAGACGTT
TCCCGTTGAATATGGCTCATAACACCCCTTGTATTACTGTTTATGTAAGCAGACAGTTTTATTGTTCATG
ATGATATATTTTTATCTTGTGCAATGTAACATCAGAGATTTTGAGACACAACGTGGCTTTGTTGAATAAA
TCGAACTTTTGCTGAGTTGAAGGATCAGCTCTAGTAGTTACATTGTCGATCTGTTCATGGTGAACAGCTT
TAAATGCACCAAAAACTCGTAAAAGCTCTGATGTATCTATCTTTTTTACACCGTTTTCATCTGTGCATAT
GGACAGTTTTCCCTTTGATATCTAACGGTGAACAGTTGTTCTACTTTTGTTTGTTAGTCTTGATGCTTCA
CTGATAGATACAAGAGCCATAAGAACCTCAGATCCTTCCGTATTTAGCCAGTATGTTCTCTAGTGTGGTT
CGTTGTTTTTGCGTGAGCCATGAGAACGAACCATTGAGATCATGCTTACTTTGCATGTCACTCAAAAATT
TTGCCTCAAAACTGGTGAGCTGAATTTTTGCAGTTAAAGCATCGTGTAGTGTTTTTCTTAGTCCGTTACG
TAGGTAGGAATCTGATGTAATGGTTGTTGGTATTTTGTCACCATTCATTTTTATCTGGTTGTTCTCAAGT
TCGGTTACGAGATCCATTTGTCTATCTAGTTCAACTTGGAAAATCAACGTATCAGTCGGGCGGCCTCGCT
TATCAACCACCAATTTCATATTGCTGTAAGTGTTTAAATCTTTACTTATTGGTTTCAAAACCCATTGGTT
AAGCCTTTTAAACTCATGGTAGTTATTTTCAAGCATTAACATGAACTTAAATTCATCAAGGCTAATCTCT
ATATTTGCCTTGTGAGTTTTCTTTTGTGTTAGTTCTTTTAATAACCACTCATAAATCCTCATAGAGTATT
TGTTTTCAAAAGACTTAACATGTTCCAGATTATATTTTATGAATTTTTTTAACTGGAAAAGATAAGGCAA
TATCTCTTCACTAAAAACTAATTCTAATTTTTCGCTTGAGAACTTGGCATAGTTTGTCCACTGGAAAATC
TCAAAGCCTTTAACCAAAGGATTCCTGATTTCCACAGTTCTCGTCATCAGCTCTCTGGTTGCTTTAGCTA
ATACACCATAAGCATTTTCCCTACTGATGTTCATCATCTGAGCGTATTGGTTATAAGTGAACGATACCGT
CCGTTCTTTCCTTGTAGGGTTTTCAATCGTGGGGTTGAGTAGTGCCACACAGCATAAAATTAGCTTGGTT
TCATGCTCCGTTAAGTCATAGCGACTAATCGCTAGTTCATTTGCTTTGAAAACAACTAATTCAGACATAC
ATCTCAATTGGTCTAGGTGATTTTAATCACTATACCAATTGAGATGGGCTAGTCAATGATAATTACATGT
CCTTTTCCTTTGAGTTGTGGGTATCTGTAAATTCTGCTAGACCTTTGCTGGAAAACTTGTAAATTCTGCT
AGACCCTCTGTAAATTCCGCTAGACCTTTGTGTGTTTTTTTTGTTTATATTCAAGTGGTTATAATTTATA
GAATAAAGAAAGAATAAAAAAAGATAAAAAGAATAGATCCCAGCCCTGTGTATAACTCACTACTTTAGTC
AGTTCCGCAGTATTACAAAAGGATGTCGCAAACGCTGTTTGCTCCTCTACAAAACAGACCTTAAAACCCT
AAAGGCTTAAGTAGCACCCTCGCAAGCTCGGGCAAATCGCTGAATATTCCTTTTGTCTCCGACCATCAGG
CACCTGAGTCGCTGTCTTTTTCGTGACATTCAGTTCGCTGCGCTCACGGCTCTGGCAGTGAATGGGGGTA
AATGGCACTACAGGCGCCTTTTATGGATTCATGCAAGGAAACTACCCATAATACAAGAAAAGCCCGTCAC
GGGCTTCTCAGGGCGTTTTATGGCGGGTCTGCTATGTGGTGCTATCTGACTTTTTGCTGTTCAGCAGTTC
CTGCCCTCTGATTTTCCAGTCTGACCACTTCGGATTATCCCGTGACAGGTCATTCAGACTGGCTAATGCA
CCCAGTAAGGCAGCGGTATCATCAACAGGCTTACCCGTCTTACTGTCCCTAGTGCTTGGATTCTCACCAA
TAAAAAACGCCCGGCGGCAACCGAGCGTTCTGAACAAATCCAGATGGAGTTCTGAGGTCATTACTGGATC
TATCAACAGGAGTCCAAGCGAGCTCGTAAACTTGGTCTGACAGCTCTAGCTCCGGCAAAAAAACGGGCAA
GGTGTCACCACCCTGCCCTTTTTCTTTAAAACCGAAAAGATTACTTCGCGTTTGCCACCTGACGTCTAAG
AAAAGGAATATTCAGCAATTTGCCCGTGCCGAAGAAAGGCCCACCCGTGAAGGTGAGCCAGTGAGTTGAT
TGCTACGTAATTAGTTAGTTAGCCCTTAGTGACTC
