>Addgene plasmid #69938 | pSCKbreak12 | depositor partial sequence | sequence record 124986 | CisRaj12-sfGFP
GAATTCTCTAGAAAAAAAAATCCTTAGCTTTCGCTAAGGATAGCTCGTCACTGTCCAGGTTCAGGGTTTC
CCGTGCTCAGTATCTCTATCACTGATAGGGATGTCAATCTCTATCACTGATAGGGATCTAGAATCGATTT
GACAGCTAGCTCAGTCCTAGGTATAATGCTAGCGGCGCTGCCTTCGGGCGACCCTGATGAGCTTGAGTTT
AGCTCGTCACTGTCCAGGTTCAATCAGGCGAAACGGTGAAAGCCGTAGGTTGCCCGACGGGCAGGAAGAA
GGGTTCCTTTGAGCGAATCTAGCGGCACCTCGCTAGGATTTGCTCGAAGGGATTCTGGGCAAAGCCCGCC
GAAAGGCGGGCTTTTCTGTACTAGTCTGCAGGGATCGACGAGAGCATGCATATAAATGTGAGCGGATAAC
ATTGACATTGTGAGCGGATAACAAGATACTGAGCACACCCAGTATCATTCTCTTCTTCCTGCCCACGCGG
AAAGAGGAGAAAGGTGTAATGACTAGTCGTAAAGGCGAAGAGCTGTTCACTGGTGTCGTCCCTATTCTGG
TGGAACTGGATGGTGATGTCAACGGTCATAAGTTTTCCGTGCGTGGCGAGGGTGAAGGTGACGCAACTAA
TGGTAAACTGACGCTGAAGTTCATCTGTACTACTGGTAAACTGCCGGTACCTTGGCCGACTCTGGTAACG
ACGCTGACTTATGGTGTTCAGTGCTTTGCTCGTTATCCGGACCATATGAAGCAGCATGACTTCTTCAAGT
CCGCCATGCCGGAAGGCTATGTGCAGGAACGCACGATTTCCTTTAAGGATGACGGCACGTACAAAACGCG
TGCGGAAGTGAAATTTGAAGGCGATACCCTGGTAAACCGCATTGAGCTGAAAGGCATTGACTTTAAAGAA
GACGGCAATATCCTGGGCCATAAGCTGGAATACAATTTTAACAGCCACAATGTTTACATCACCGCCGATA
AACAAAAAAATGGCATTAAAGCGAATTTTAAAATTCGCCACAACGTGGAGGATGGCAGCGTGCAGCTGGC
TGATCACTACCAGCAAAACACTCCAATCGGTGATGGTCCTGTTCTGCTGCCAGACAATCACTATCTGAGC
ACGCAAAGCGTTCTGTCTAAAGATCCGAACGAGAAACGCGATCATATGGTTCTGCTGGAGTTCGTAACCG
CAGCGGGCATCACGCATGGTATGGATGAACTGTACAAAGCTAGCGCAGCGAACGACGAAAATTACGCCCT
TGCAGCGTAATAACTGCAG
