>Addgene plasmid #69938 | pSCKbreak12 | addgene partial sequence | sequence record 128187 | RNAde-BB-1F 5'-tgccacctgacgtctaagaa-3'
GGGTTTCCCGTGCTCAGTATCTCTATCACTGATAGGGATGTCAATCTCTATCACTGATAGGGATCTAGAA
TCGATTTGACAGCTAGCTCAGTCCTAGGTATAATGCTAGCGGCGCTGCCTTCGGGCGACCCTGATGAGCT
TGAGTTTAGCTCGTCACTGTCCAGGTTCAATCAGGCGAAACGGTGAAAGCCGTAGGTTGCCCGACGGGCA
GGAAGAAGGGTTCCTTTGAGCGAATCTAGCGGCACCTCGCTAGGATTTGCTCGAAGGGATTCTGGGCAAA
GCCCGCCGAAAGGCGGGCTTTTCTGTACTAGTCTGCAGGGATCGACGAGAGCATGCATATAAATGTGAGC
GGATAACATTGACATTGTGAGCGGATAACAAGATACTGAGCACACCCAGTATCATTCTCTTCTTCCTGCC
CACGCGGAAAGAGGAGAAAGGTGTAATGACTAGTCGTAAAGGCGAAGAGCTGTTCACTGGTGTCGTCCCT
ATTCTGGTGGAACTGGATGGTGATGTCAACGGTCATAAGTTTTCCGTGCGTGGCGAG
