>Addgene plasmid #69938 | pSCKbreak12 | addgene partial sequence | sequence record 131389 | KanR2-F 5'-GAACTGCCTCGGTGAGTTTT-3'
ATATGGTATTGATAATCCTGATATGAATAAATTGCAGTTTCATTTGATGCTCGATGAGTTTTTCTAATAA
TACTAGCAGAAATCATCCTTAGCGAAAGCTAAGGATTTTTTTTATCTGATTACCGCCTTTGAGTGAGCCC
CAATGATAACCCCAAGGGAAGTTTTAGTCAAAAGCCTCCGGTCGGAGGCTTTTGACTTTCTGCTAATCTA
ACTAACTAACCCTTAGTGACTCCTGCAGTTATTACGCTGCAAGGGCGTAATTTTCGTCGTTCGCTGCGCT
AGCTTTGTACAGTTCATCCATACCATGCGTGATGCCCGCTGCGGTTACGAACTCCAGCAGAACCATATGA
TCGCGTTTCTCGTTCGGATCTTTAGACAGAACGCTTTGCGTGCTCAGATAGTGATTGTCTGGCAGCAGAA
CAGGACCATCACCGATTGGAGTGTTTTGCTGGTAGTGATCAGCCAGCTGCACGCTGCCATCCTCCACGTT
GTGGCGAATTTTAAAATTCGCTTTAATGCCATTTTTTTGTTTATCGGCGGTGATGTAAACATTGTGGCTG
TTAAAATTGTATTCCAGCTTATGGCCCAGGATATTGCCGTCTTCTTTAAAGTCAATGCCTTTCAGCTCAA
TGCGGTTTACCAGGGTATCGCCTTCAAATTTCACTTCCGCACGCGTTTTGTACGTGCCGTCATCCTTAAA
GGAAATCGTGCGTTCCTGCACATAGCCTTCCGGCATGGCGGACTTGAAGAAGTCATGCTGCTTCATATGG
TCCGGATAACGAGCAAAGCACTGAACACCATAAGTCAGCGTCGTTACCAGAGTCGGCCAAGGTACCGGCA
GTT
